Addgene plasmid #79782: pEMS1937
Purpose: High copy number pUC vector containing Ple260 (PAX6 MiniPromoter) insert
Depositing lab: Elizabeth Simpson. Depositing organization: University of British Columbia. Publication: PAX6 MiniPromoters drive restricted expression from rAAV in the adult mouse retina. Hickmott JW, Chen CY, Arenillas DJ, Korecki AJ, Lam SL, Molday LL, Bonaguro RJ, Zhou M, Chou AY, Mathelier A, Boye SL, Hauswirth WW, Molday RS, Wasserman WW, Simpson EM. Mol Ther Methods Clin Dev. 2016 Aug 10;3:16051. doi: 10.1038/mtm.2016.51. eCollection 2016. PubMed 27556059.
Backbone
  Vector backbone: pJ204
  Total vector size (bp): 7006
  Vector type: Pleiades Promoter Project [sic, Pleaides Plieades]
Growth in bacteria
  Bacterial resistance: Ampicillin, 100 μg/mL
  Growth temperature: 37°C
  Growth strain: DH5alpha
  Copy number: High Copy
Gene/Insert
  Gene/Insert name: Ple260 (alt name: PAX6 MiniPromoter)
  Species: H. sapiens (human)
  Insert size (bp): 2147
  Promoter: Ple260 (PAX6 MiniPromoter)
  Cloning method: Restriction Enzyme; 5′ cloning site See map (unknown if destroyed); 3′ cloning site See map (unknown if destroyed)
  Sequencing primers: 5′ pTR (5′-TGGTAGTGTGGGGACTC-3′); 3′ pTF3 (5′-CTCGAAAATAATAAAGGGAAAATCAG-3′)
Resource information
  A portion of this plasmid was derived from a plasmid made by: Plasmid commercially synthesized by DNA2.0
Terms and licenses: Academic/Nonprofit Terms; Industry Terms
How to cite: pEMS1937 was a gift from Elizabeth Simpson (Addgene plasmid # 79782 ; http://n2t.net/addgene:79782 ; RRID:Addgene_79782)
