[The description below was written by a language model from this plasmid's Addgene catalogue record and pLannotate feature annotations shown in this document.]
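Description:
pEMS1937 is a high-copy bacterial cloning plasmid from the Pleiades Promoter Project that serves as a storage and source vector for Ple260, a human PAX6 MiniPromoter. It is built on the commercially synthesized pJ204 backbone, a pUC-type vector, and totals 7,006 bp. The feature table shows a ColE1/pMB1/pUC-family origin of replication, which accounts for the high copy number in E. coli. An AmpR (β-lactamase) gene with a partial bla promoter matches the catalogued ampicillin selection.

The payload is the 2,147 bp Ple260 element, a compact regulatory sequence designed from the human PAX6 locus. It is not annotated by the automated feature caller. The unannotated region spanning roughly the first 2.2 kb of the sequence is the right size to hold it, but the record does not give its coordinates or its cloning sites. No reporter or other downstream coding sequence driven by Ple260 is annotated, consistent with the plasmid holding the promoter alone rather than an expression cassette.

Downstream of AmpR, the annotation also detects a near-complete KanR gene, two chloramphenicol acetyltransferase fragments, a gentamicin acetyltransferase gene and a short integrase fragment. Only ampicillin is listed as the selection, and the record does not say whether these other sequences are functional or why they are present. Fragments of the rrnB T1 and T2 terminators, a 5S rRNA sequence and a small lacZα remnant flank the backbone.

The associated publication concerns PAX6 MiniPromoters that give restricted expression from rAAV in the adult mouse retina. This plasmid therefore most likely supplies Ple260 for subcloning into viral or other expression vectors, although it carries no annotated AAV elements itself.
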