Features (pLannotate 1.2.2; 13 found; start..end, strand, type, name):
   2233..2273    -  terminator     rrnB T1 terminator (fragment): transcription terminator T1 from the E. coli rrnB gene
   2275..2390    -  ncRNA          5S rRNA: Accession: RF00001 - 5S ribosomal RNA
   2421..2445    +  CDS            KanR (fragment): aminoglycoside phosphotransferase; aph(3')-Ia; confers resistance to kanamycin in bacteria or G418 (Geneticin®) in eukaryotes
   2475..2571    +  promoter       AmpR promoter (fragment): bla
   2574..3434    +  CDS            AmpR: β-lactamase; bla; confers resistance to ampicillin, carbenicillin, and related antibiotics
   3449..4238    +  CDS            KanR: aminoglycoside phosphotransferase; aph(3')-Ia; confers resistance to kanamycin in bacteria or G418 (Geneticin®) in eukaryotes
   4253..4543    +  CDS            CmR (fragment): chloramphenicol acetyltransferase; cat; confers resistance to chloramphenicol
   4548..4880    +  CDS            CmR (fragment): chloramphenicol acetyltransferase; cat; confers resistance to chloramphenicol
   4900..4971    -  CDS            int (fragment): INT2_ECOLX - Protein inferred from homology: Swiss-Prot protein existence level 3. Putative integrase believed to be involved in the insertion of antibiotic resistance genes into plasmids and transposons. From Escherichia coli.
   5054..5587    +  CDS            GmR: gentamycin acetyltransferase; aacC1; confers resistance to gentamycin
   5709..6297    +  rep_origin     ori: high-copy-number ColE1/pMB1/pBR322/pUC origin of replication
   6522..6539    +  terminator     rrnB T2 terminator (fragment): transcription terminator T2 from the E. coli rrnB gene
   6564..6583    -  CDS            lacZα (fragment): LacZα fragment of β-galactosidase; lacZ fragment
>Addgene plasmid #79782 | pEMS1937 | depositor full sequence | sequence record 157002 | pEMS1937 sequence 7006 bps
ATGCATTTAGAATAAATTTTGTGTCGCCCTTATTCGACTCTTTTGGCGCGCCATCCTCCAGCAAAACACT
TCCTCCTGCGCCTGAACCAGAGCGGGAAATGAGGCCGAGCCACGGTTCCCTTTTCAAACCCACTAATCAC
TCCGCAACATGCAAATGCACCGCTCGCTCTCACACAAAATATTGCTTTATGCAAAGCAGCGCCGGGGCCT
CGCGCCAGCCGATTGGATGCTCCCTCTCCCCGCCTGGTGCAATTGGTCCGTTTGTTTGAATATGAATACA
CTTGTTTTCGGCTCCGCCGGTGGGTCCCGGCTCCTCTCCCCGGCGCAGGGCCCCCGAGCCCGGGCTCTGG
CGCTCGCCTGCATCTCCCCGCTCCGCGCACGCCGAGATTCGGCGCGGCCCGCCCTGCTGCCGCGAACTTG
AGCGGTCAAGTGAAGGTTTCTGGGTTGGGGGTCGCGCCCCCACTCCCCCTAAGCTGGACTCGGGACTCCC
AGTCCTCGGAGGGTGATCGGGCAGCCCAGTCCAAGCAACCGTGCCCCTGCCCACTGTACTGCAGCAGCAA
CACAGAGTCAGACACATGCCAAGGAACAAGTACACATGGACCTCACTACAGCCATAACCCCAGCAGTGTC
CCCAGCCCACTGCCCCTCTTCATAAACACTGCAGCCAGCCTCTGAACCCACAAAGCGCTAAGAACCGGCT
CTATAAATCTCCCAAAGATCCCCTCTGAGTGTCACCGCAAACCATGGGTTCTACAGATCCCACACTGAAC
CTTCAAGGTCTCTGCAGTGTTGGGACAGTGATAGCAAACCTTACAGCCCTTGAGTGCTCCCTTAGACGCT
AAAATCCAGAAATGTTTCCATCACCGTCCAAACTGGCCAAGGCCTGGCACAAGCATCGAGTTGGGTTTTG
TTTGGTTAGAATAGAAGAAGGAAGAGGAGAGAACAACCAGAGCAGCCAGTATGTGGCTGGTGAACCCCAG
TCCAGGTTTCCGCACCTCCAGTGCAGACGTGAGAGTCAGAGCCCGGGCTCGGCTTCAGCCACAGACAAGT
CCGGCCACCGCAAGTAAGGCTTAGAGCCGGGAGTCGGTTCGCACCAGCCACTGCTCGCTTTATTTCCGCC
GCTGAACTCCGCCCTCCCCTTAGCCAAGGATAGATATTATCAAAAAGAAAAAACAGAAAAGAAAAATACC
ACATCATAGTGTTCCCCATCCCTCCTTTATCTTTGTATCTCACAACCTCATCCCTGTGGTCCAACCTTAG
AGAATAGGGAGAGGGAGTTAGCCCCTCTTTGTAGTCCCCCTCCCCAAAAACCACAGACACACAAAGCCAA
TTGCCAATTTCCACTTCCTTAAAAATCTCCAACCTGCAGCCCCGACTTAGATAGCAGCCCTCCCAGGAAA
AGACGTGGCTCCCTGTTCAGCTCTCCTCTCCTCTCCTCTCTTCTCCTTGGAGCCTACTGATAAATTGACG
CCAGGAGCCTGAGCTTCTTAGCAATAAATAAGCTCCAAATATAGAAGAGGGGGGAAAATATGATGAGCCT
CTCTGACATTTGTCTTTAAAATAAAACTAGCTGCACGTCAAGTTTGAGCTTAATTTCTGGAAATAGGCGG
AAGTCGCTCCGGATCATGCATGGAAGGCTAATTGAAAAGATCAGTCGGGGCGCTTGTGGCAGCCTTGTCA
CTTTGTGACAGTGCTCCGCTCCGGGAAATTGCATCGTCACGACAAACGGGACCGTGATAAAACGACCCTT
TCCGTCCTTATTTGTAGATCACTCAGACGAGATTGAACTGCACTTGTTTCCCCTTCGAGGGGAGCCGCGT
TTTCAGGGTAGCCGAAGGCTTGGGGCTGAGGGGGGGCCCTCACCAAGGCGCGGGTGGGGGCCGGAGCCTC
AACTCGATGAGAAGTGACAGGCGTTTGGGGGATCTGGGCTCCGGCCGGGACCAGCGCAAGCAGGGACTTT
GCGGGGACACCGCTTCTCCAACAGAGCAAGGCCTGGCCCACGTTTCCGGTTTCTCCTAACTTCCTTTTAT
TGCCTTCCTTTGCTTCGCAAGTTCCATCTACCCCTCCAGCTACAGAGCCCCACCTCTAGGCACAGGAAGC
TTCCCGGAAAAAGAAAGGCTGTCCCAGAAAGAGACCGAGAGAGACTTTCCAAACTTCGGGCATAGCCACG
GCAATTCCCAGTCTGACGCGTCCCCGAGTCGAATAAGGGCGACACCCCTCAATTAGCCCGGGCGAAAGGC
CCAGTCTTTCGACTGAGCCTTTCGTTTTATTTGATGCCTGGCAGTTCCCTACTCTCGCATGGGGAGTCCC
CACACTACCATCGGCGCTACGGCGTTTCACTTCTGAGTTCGGCATGGGGTCAGGTGGGACCACCGCGCTA
CTGCCGCCAGGCAAACAAGGGGTGTTATGAGCCATATTCAGGTATAAATGGGCTCGCGATAATGTTCAGA
ATTGGTTAATTGGTTGTAACACTGACCCCTATTTGTTTATTTTTCTAAATACATTCAAATATGTATCCGC
TCATGAGACAATAACCCTGATAAATGCTTCAATAATATTGAAAAAGGAAGAATATGAGTATTCAACATTT
CCGTGTCGCCCTTATTCCCTTTTTTGCGGCATTTTGCCTTCCTGTTTTTGCTCACCCAGAAACGCTGGTG
AAAGTAAAAGATGCTGAAGATCAGTTGGGTGCACGAGTGGGTTACATCGAACTGGATCTCAACAGCGGTA
AGATCCTTGAGAGTTTTCGCCCCGAAGAACGTTTTCCAATGATGAGCACTTTTAAAGTTCTGCTATGTGG
CGCGGTATTATCCCGTATTGACGCCGGGCAAGAGCAACTCGGTCGCCGCATACACTATTCTCAGAATGAC
TTGGTTGAGTACTCACCAGTCACAGAAAAGCATCTTACGGATGGCATGACAGTAAGAGAATTATGCAGTG
CTGCCATAACCATGAGTGATAACACTGCGGCCAACTTACTTCTGACAACGATCGGAGGACCGAAGGAGCT
AACCGCTTTTTTGCACAACATGGGGGATCATGTAACTCGCCTTGATCGTTGGGAACCGGAGCTGAATGAA
GCCATACCAAACGACGAGCGTGACACCACGATGCCTGTAGCGATGGCAACAACGTTGCGCAAACTATTAA
CTGGCGAACTACTTACTCTAGCTTCCCGGCAACAATTAATAGACTGGATGGAGGCGGATAAAGTTGCAGG
ACCACTTCTGCGCTCGGCCCTTCCGGCTGGCTGGTTTATTGCTGATAAATCCGGAGCCGGTGAGCGTGGT
TCTCGCGGTATCATCGCAGCGCTGGGGCCAGATGGTAAGCCCTCCCGTATCGTAGTTATCTACACGACGG
GGAGTCAGGCAACTATGGATGAACGAAATAGACAGATCGCTGAGATAGGTGCCTCACTGATTAAGCATTG
GTAAAGGAGGAAAAAAAAATGAGCCATATTCAACGGGAAACGTCGAGGCCGCGATTAAATTCCAACATGG
ATGCTGATTTATATGGGTATAAATGGGCTCGCGATAATGTCGGGCAATCAGGTGCGACAATCTATCGCTT
GTATGGGAAGCCCGATGCGCCAGAGTTGTTTCTGAAACATGGCAAAGGTAGCGTTGCCAATGATGTTACA
GATGAGATGGTCAGACTAAACTGGCTGACGGAATTTATGCCACTTCCGACCATCAAGCATTTTATCCGTA
CTCCTGATGATGCATGGTTACTCACCACTGCGATCCCCGGAAAAACAGCGTTCCAGGTATTAGAAGAATA
TCCTGATTCAGGTGAAAATATTGTTGATGCGCTGGCAGTGTGCACCTGTTTGTAATTGTCCTTTTAACAG
CGATCGCGTATTTCGCCTCGCTCAGGCGCAATCACGAATGAATAACGGTTTGGTTGATGCGAGTGATTTT
GATGACGAGCGTAATGGCTGGCCTGTTGAACAAGTCTGGAAAGAAATGCATAAACTTTTGCCATTCTCAC
CGGATTCAGTCGTCACTCATGGTGATTTCTCACTTGATAACCTTATTTTTGACGAGGGGAAATTAATAGG
TTGTATTGATGTTGGACGAGTCGGAATCGCAGACCGATACCAGGATCTTGCCATCCTATGGAACTGCCTC
GGTGAGTTTTCTCCTTCATTACAGAAACGGCTTTTTCAAAAATATGGTATTGATAATCCTGATATGAATA
AATTGCAGTTTCATTTGATGCTCGATGAGTTTTTCTAAAGGAGGAAAAAAAAATGGAGAAAAAAATCACT
GGATATACCACCGTTGATATATCCCAATGGCATCGTAAAGAACATTTTGAGGCATTTCAGTCAGTTGCTC
AATGTACCTATAACCAGACCGTTCAGCTGGATATTACGGCCTTTTTAAAGACCGTAAAGAAAAATAAGCA
CAAGTTTTATCCGGCCTTTATTCACATTCTTGCCCGCCTGATGAATGCTCATCCGGAGTTCCGTATGGCA
ATGAAAGACGGTGAGCTGGTGATATGGGATAGTGTTCACCCTTGTTACACCGTTTTCCATGAGTGCACAC
GACGATTTCCGGCAGTTTCTACACATATATTCGCAAGATGTGGCGTGTTACGGTGAAAACCTGGCCTATT
TCCCTAAAGGGTTTATTGAGAATATGTTTTTCGTCAGCGCCAATCCCTGGGTGAGTTTCACCAGTTTTGA
TTTAAACGTGGCCAATATGGACAACTTCTTCGCCCCCGTTTTCACTATGGGCAAATATTATACGCAAGGC
GACAAGGTGCTGATGCCGCTGGCGATTCAGGTTCATCATGCCGTCTGTGATGGCTTCCATGTCGGCAGAA
TGCTTAATGAATTACAACAGTACTGCGATGAGTGGCAGGGCGGGGCGTAAACGCCGAGGAGGAAAAAAAA
ATGCGCTCACGCAACTGGTCCAGAACCTTGACCGAACGCAGCGGTGGTAACGGCGCAGTGGCGGTTTTCA
TGGCTTGTTATGACTGTTTTTTTGTACAGTCTATGCCTCGGGCATCCAAGCAGCAAGCGCGTTACGCCGT
GGGTCGATGTTTGATGTTATGGAGCAGCAACGATGTTACGCAGCAGGGCAGTCGCCCTAAAACAAAGTTA
GGTGGCTCAAGTATGGGCATCATTCGCACATGTAGGCTCGGCCCTGACCAAGTCAAATCCATGCGGGCTG
CTCTTGATCTTTTCGGTCGTGAGTTCGGTGACGTAGCCACCTACTCCCAACATCAGCCGGACTCCGATTA
CCTCGGGAACTTGCTCCGTAGTAAGACATTCATCGCGCTTGCTGCCTTCGACCAAGAAGCGGTTGTTGGC
GCTCTCGCGGCTTACGTTCTGCCCAAGTTTGAGCAGCCGCGTAGTGAGATCTATATCTATGATCTCGCAG
TCTCCGGCGAGCACCGGAGGCAGGGCATTGCCACCGCGCTCATCAATCTCCTCAAGCATGAGGCCAACGC
GCTTGGTGCTTATGTGATCTACGTGCAAGCAGATTACGGTGACGATCCCGCAGTGGCTCTCTATACAAAG
TTGGGCATACGGGAAGAAGTGATGCACTTTGATATCGACCCAAGTACCGCCACCTAAGCAGAGCATTACG
CTGACTTGACGGGACGGCGCAAGCTCATGACCAAAATCCCTTAACGTGAGTTACGCGCGCGTCGTTCCAC
TGAGCGTCAGACCCCGTAGAAAAGATCAAAGGATCTTCTTGAGATCCTTTTTTTCTGCGCGTAATCTGCT
GCTTGCAAACAAAAAAACCACCGCTACCAGCGGTGGTTTGTTTGCCGGATCAAGAGCTACCAACTCTTTT
TCCGAAGGTAACTGGCTTCAGCAGAGCGCAGATACCAAATACTGTTCTTCTAGTGTAGCCGTAGTTAGCC
CACCACTTCAAGAACTCTGTAGCACCGCCTACATACCTCGCTCTGCTAATCCTGTTACCAGTGGCTGCTG
CCAGTGGCGATAAGTCGTGTCTTACCGGGTTGGACTCAAGACGATAGTTACCGGATAAGGCGCAGCGGTC
GGGCTGAACGGGGGGTTCGTGCACACAGCCCAGCTTGGAGCGAACGACCTACACCGAACTGAGATACCTA
CAGCGTGAGCTATGAGAAAGCGCCACGCTTCCCGAAGGGAGAAAGGCGGACAGGTATCCGGTAAGCGGCA
GGGTCGGAACAGGAGAGCGCACGAGGGAGCTTCCAGGGGGAAACGCCTGGTATCTTTATAGTCCTGTCGG
GTTTCGCCACCTCTGACTTGAGCGTCGATTTTTGTGATGCTCGTCAGGGGGGCGGAGCCTATGGAAAAAC
GCCAGCAACGCGGCCTTTTTACGGTTCCTGGCCTTTTGCTGGCCTTTTGCTCACATGTTCTTTCCTGCGT
TATCCCCTGATTCTGTGGATAACCGTATTACCGCCTTTGAGTGAGCTGATACCGCTCGCCGCAGCCGAAC
GACCGAGCGCAGCGAGTCAGTGAGCGAGGAAGCGGAAGGCGAGAGTAGGGAACTGCCAGGCATCAAACTA
AGCAGAAGGCCCCTGACGGATGGCCTTTTTGCGTTTCTACAAACTCTTTCTGTGTTGTAAAACGACGGCC
AGTCTTAAGCTCGGGCCCCCTGGGCGGTTCTGATAACGAGTAATCGTTAATCCGCAAATAACGTAAAAAC
CCGCTTCGGCGGGTTTTTTTATGGGGGGAGTTTAGGGAAAGAGCATTTGTCAGAATATTTAAGGGCGCCT
GTCACTTTGCTTGATATATGAGAATTATTTAACCTTATAAATGAGAAAAAAGCAACGCACTTTAAATAAG
ATACGTTGCTTTTTCGATTGATGAACACCTATAATTAAACTATTCATCTATTATTTATGATTTTTTGTAT
ATACAATATTTCTAGTTTGTTAAAGAGAATTAAGAAAATAAATCTCGAAAATAATAAAGGGAAAATCAGT
TTTTGATATCAAAATTATACATGTCAACGATAATACAAAATATAATACAAACTATAAGATGTTATCAGTA
TTTATT
