>Addgene plasmid #79782 | pEMS1937 | addgene partial sequence | sequence record 159128 | rrnB-T1-term-F 5'-ACGAAAGGCTCAGTCGAAAG-3'
GGGTGTCGCCCTTATTCGACTCGGGGACGCGTCAGACTGGGAATTGCCGTGGCTATGCCCGAAGTTTGGA
AAGTCTCTCTCGGTCTCTTTCTGGGACAGCCTTTCTTTTTCCGGGAAGCTTCCTGTGCCTAGAGGTGGGG
CTCTGTAGCTGGAGGGGTAGATGGAACTTGCGAAGCAAAGGAAGGCAATAAAAGGAAGTTAGGAGAAACC
GGAAACGTGGGCCAGGCCTTGCTCTGTTGGAGAAGCGGTGTCCCCGCAAAGTCCCTGCTTGCGCTGGTCC
CGGCCGGAGCCCAGATCCCCCAAACGCCTGTCACTTCTCATCGAGTTGAGGCTCCGGCCCCCACCCGCGC
CTTGGTGAGGGCCCCCCCTCAGCCCCAAGCCTTCGGCTACCCTGAAAACGCGGCTCCCCTCGAAGGGGAA
ACAAGTGCAGTTCAATCTCGTCTGAGTGATCTACAAATAAGGACGGAAAGGGTCGTTTTATCACGGTCCC
GTTTGTCGTGACGATGCAATTTCCCGGAGCGGAGCACTGTCACAAAGTGACAAGGCTGCCACAAGCGCCC
CGACTGATCTTTTCAATTAGCCTTCCATGCATGATCCGGAGCGACTTCCGCCTATTTCCAGAAATTAAGC
TCAAACTTGACGTGCAGCTAGTTTTATTTTAAAGACAAATGTCAGAGAGGCTCATCATATTTTCCCCCCT
CTTCTATATTTGGAGCTTATTTATTGCTAAGAAGCTCAGGCTCCTGGCGTCAATTTATCAGTAGGCTCCA
AGGAGAAGAGAGGAGAGGA
