>Addgene plasmid #79782 | pEMS1937 | addgene partial sequence | sequence record 159129 | pNI-Rev 5'-CGTTGCTTTTTCGATTGATG-3'
ATTTATGATTTTTTGTATATACAATATTTCTAGTTTGTTAAAGAGAATTAAGAAAATAAATCTCGAAAAT
AATAAAGGGAAAATCAGTTTTTGATATCAAAATTATACATGTCAACGATAATACAAAATATAATACAAAC
TATAAGATGTTATCAGTATTTATTATGCATTTAGAATAAATTTTGTGTCGCCCTTATTCGACTCTTTTGG
CGCGCCATCCTCCAGCAAAACACTTCCTCCTGCGCCTGAACCAGAGCGGGAAATGAGGCCGAGCCACGGT
TCCCTTTTCAAACCCACTAATCACTCCGCAACATGCAAATGCACCGCTCGCTCTCACACAAAATATTGCT
TTATGCAAAGCAGCGCCGGGGCCTCGCGCCAGCCGATTGGATGCTCCCTCTCCCCGCCTGGTGCAATTGG
TCCGTTTGTTTGAATATGAATACACTTGTTTTCGGCTCCGCCGGTGGGTCCCGGCTCCTCTCCCCGGCGC
AGGGCCCCCGAGCCCGGGCTCTGGCGCTCGCCTGCATCTCCCCGCTCCGCGCACGCCGAGATTCGGCGCG
GCCCGCCCTGCTGCCGCGAACTTGAGCGGTCAAGTGAAGGTTTCTGGG
